>Addgene plasmid #203426 | pCDNA3-HA-HA-human CMYC (1-170) | addgene full sequence | sequence record 403027 | Addgene NGS Result
GTGTGTCAGTTAGGGTGTGGAAAGTCCCCAGGCTCCCCAGCAGGCAGAAGTATGCAAAGCATGCATCTCA
ATTAGTCAGCAACCAGGTGTGGAAAGTCCCCAGGCTCCCCAGCAGGCAGAAGTATGCAAAGCATGCATCT
CAATTAGTCAGCAACCATAGTCCCGCCCCTAACTCCGCCCATCCCGCCCCTAACTCCGCCCAGTTCCGCC
CATTCTCCGCCCCATGGCTGACTAATTTTTTTTATTTATGCAGAGGCCGAGGCCGCCTCTGCCTCTGAGC
TATTCCAGAAGTAGTGAGGAGGCTTTTTTGGAGGCCTAGGCTTTTGCAAAAAGCTCCCGGGAGCTTGTAT
ATCCATTTTCGGATCTGATCAAGAGACAGGATGAGGATCGTTTCGCATGATTGAACAAGATGGATTGCAC
GCAGGTTCTCCGGCCGCTTGGGTGGAGAGGCTATTCGGCTATGACTGGGCACAACAGACAATCGGCTGCT
CTGATGCCGCCGTGTTCCGGCTGTCAGCGCAGGGGCGCCCGGTTCTTTTTGTCAAGACCGACCTGTCCGG
TGCCCTGAATGAACTGCAGGACGAGGCAGCGCGGCTATCGTGGCTGGCCACGACGGGCGTTCCTTGCGCA
GCTGTGCTCGACGTTGTCACTGAAGCGGGAAGGGACTGGCTGCTATTGGGCGAAGTGCCGGGGCAGGATC
TCCTGTCATCTCACCTTGCTCCTGCCGAGAAAGTATCCATCATGGCTGATGCAATGCGGCGGCTGCATAC
GCTTGATCCGGCTACCTGCCCATTCGACCACCAAGCGAAACATCGCATCGAGCGAGCACGTACTCGGATG
GAAGCCGGTCTTGTCGATCAGGATGATCTGGACGAAGAGCATCAGGGGCTCGCGCCAGCCGAACTGTTCG
CCAGGCTCAAGGCGCGCATGCCCGACGGCGAGGATCTCGTCGTGACCCATGGCGATGCCTGCTTGCCGAA
TATCATGGTGGAAAATGGCCGCTTTTCTGGATTCATCGACTGTGGCCGGCTGGGTGTGGCGGACCGCTAT
CAGGACATAGCGTTGGCTACCCGTGATATTGCTGAAGAGCTTGGCGGCGAATGGGCTGACCGCTTCCTCG
TGCTTTACGGTATCGCCGCTCCCGATTCGCAGCGCATCGCCTTCTATCGCCTTCTTGACGAGTTCTTCTG
AGCGGGACTCTGGGGTTCGAAATGACCGACCAAGCGACGCCCAACCTGCCATCACGAGATTTCGATTCCA
CCGCCGCCTTCTATGAAAGGTTGGGCTTCGGAATCGTTTTCCGGGACGCCGGCTGGATGATCCTCCAGCG
CGGGGATCTCATGCTGGAGTTCTTCGCCCACCCCAACTTGTTTATTGCAGCTTATAATGGTTACAAATAA
AGCAATAGCATCACAAATTTCACAAATAAAGCATTTTTTTCACTGCATTCTAGTTGTGGTTTGTCCAAAC
TCATCAATGTATCTTATCATGTCTGTATACCGTCGACCTCTAGCTAGAGCTTGGCGTAATCATGGTCATA
GCTGTTTCCTGTGTGAAATTGTTATCCGCTCACAATTCCACACAACATACGAGCCGGAAGCATAAAGTGT
AAAGCCTGGGGTGCCTAATGAGTGAGCTAACTCACATTAATTGCGTTGCGCTCACTGCCCGCTTTCCAGT
CGGGAAACCTGTCGTGCCAGCTGCATTAATGAATCGGCCAACGCGCGGGGAGAGGCGGTTTGCGTATTGG
GCGCTCTTCCGCTTCCTCGCTCACTGACTCGCTGCGCTCGGTCGTTCGGCTGCGGCGAGCGGTATCAGCT
CACTCAAAGGCGGTAATACGGTTATCCACAGAATCAGGGGATAACGCAGGAAAGAACATGTGAGCAAAAG
GCCAGCAAAAGGCCAGGAACCGTAAAAAGGCCGCGTTGCTGGCGTTTTTCCATAGGCTCCGCCCCCCTGA
CGAGCATCACAAAAATCGACGCTCAAGTCAGAGGTGGCGAAACCCGACAGGACTATAAAGATACCAGGCG
TTTCCCCCTGGAAGCTCCCTCGTGCGCTCTCCTGTTCCGACCCTGCCGCTTACCGGATACCTGTCCGCCT
TTCTCCCTTCGGGAAGCGTGGCGCTTTCTCATAGCTCACGCTGTAGGTATCTCAGTTCGGTGTAGGTCGT
TCGCTCCAAGCTGGGCTGTGTGCACGAACCCCCCGTTCAGCCCGACCGCTGCGCCTTATCCGGTAACTAT
CGTCTTGAGTCCAACCCGGTAAGACACGACTTATCGCCACTGGCAGCAGCCACTGGTAACAGGATTAGCA
GAGCGAGGTATGTAGGCGGTGCTACAGAGTTCTTGAAGTGGTGGCCTAACTACGGCTACACTAGAAGAAC
AGTATTTGGTATCTGCGCTCTGCTGAAGCCAGTTACCTTCGGAAAAAGAGTTGGTAGCTCTTGATCCGGC
AAACAAACCACCGCTGGTAGCGGTGGTTTTTTTGTTTGCAAGCAGCAGATTACGCGCAGAAAAAAAGGAT
CTCAAGAAGATCCTTTGATCTTTTCTACGGGGTCTGACGCTCAGTGGAACGAAAACTCACGTTAAGGGAT
TTTGGTCATGAGATTATCAAAAAGGATCTTCACCTAGATCCTTTTAAATTAAAAATGAAGTTTTAAATCA
ATCTAAAGTATATATGAGTAAACTTGGTCTGACAGTTACCAATGCTTAATCAGTGAGGCACCTATCTCAG
CGATCTGTCTATTTCGTTCATCCATAGTTGCCTGACTCCCCGTCGTGTAGATAACTACGATACGGGAGGG
CTTACCATCTGGCCCCAGTGCTGCAATGATACCGCGAGACCCACGCTCACCGGCTCCAGATTTATCAGCA
ATAAACCAGCCAGCCGGAAGGGCCGAGCGCAGAAGTGGTCCTGCAACTTTATCCGCCTCCATCCAGTCTA
TTAATTGTTGCCGGGAAGCTAGAGTAAGTAGTTCGCCAGTTAATAGTTTGCGCAACGTTGTTGCCATTGC
TACAGGCATCGTGGTGTCACGCTCGTCGTTTGGTATGGCTTCATTCAGCTCCGGTTCCCAACGATCAAGG
CGAGTTACATGATCCCCCATGTTGTGCAAAAAAGCGGTTAGCTCCTTCGGTCCTCCGATCGTTGTCAGAA
GTAAGTTGGCCGCAGTGTTATCACTCATGGTTATGGCAGCACTGCATAATTCTCTTACTGTCATGCCATC
CGTAAGATGCTTTTCTGTGACTGGTGAGTACTCAACCAAGTCATTCTGAGAATAGTGTATGCGGCGACCG
AGTTGCTCTTGCCCGGCGTCAATACGGGATAATACCGCGCCACATAGCAGAACTTTAAAAGTGCTCATCA
TTGGAAAACGTTCTTCGGGGCGAAAACTCTCAAGGATCTTACCGCTGTTGAGATCCAGTTCGATGTAACC
CACTCGTGCACCCAACTGATCTTCAGCATCTTTTACTTTCACCAGCGTTTCTGGGTGAGCAAAAACAGGA
AGGCAAAATGCCGCAAAAAAGGGAATAAGGGCGACACGGAAATGTTGAATACTCATACTCTTCCTTTTTC
AATATTATTGAAGCATTTATCAGGGTTATTGTCTCATGAGCGGATACATATTTGAATGTATTTAGAAAAA
TAAACAAATAGGGGTTCCGCGCACATTTCCCCGAAAAGTGCCACCTGACGTCGACGGATCGGGAGATCTC
CCGATCCCCTATGGTGCACTCTCAGTACAATCTGCTCTGATGCCGCATAGTTAAGCCAGTATCTGCTCCC
TGCTTGTGTGTTGGAGGTCGCTGAGTAGTGCGCGAGCAAAATTTAAGCTACAACAAGGCAAGGCTTGACC
GACAATTGCATGAAGAATCTGCTTAGGGTTAGGCGTTTTGCGCTGCTTCGCGATGTACGGGCCAGATATA
CGCGTTGACATTGATTATTGACTAGTTATTAATAGTAATCAATTACGGGGTCATTAGTTCATAGCCCATA
TATGGAGTTCCGCGTTACATAACTTACGGTAAATGGCCCGCCTGGCTGACCGCCCAACGACCCCCGCCCA
TTGACGTCAATAATGACGTATGTTCCCATAGTAACGCCAATAGGGACTTTCCATTGACGTCAATGGGTGG
AGTATTTACGGTAAACTGCCCACTTGGCAGTACATCAAGTGTATCATATGCCAAGTACGCCCCCTATTGA
CGTCAATGACGGTAAATGGCCCGCCTGGCATTATGCCCAGTACATGACCTTATGGGACTTTCCTACTTGG
CAGTACATCTACGTATTAGTCATCGCTATTACCATGGTGATGCGGTTTTGGCAGTACATCAATGGGCGTG
GATAGCGGTTTGACTCACGGGGATTTCCAAGTCTCCACCCCATTGACGTCAATGGGAGTTTGTTTTGGCA
CCAAAATCAACGGGACTTTCCAAAATGTCGTAACAACTCCGCCCCATTGACGCAAATGGGCGGTAGGCGT
GTACGGTGGGAGGTCTATATAAGCAGAGCTCTCTGGCTAACTAGAGAACCCACTGCTTACTGGCTTATCG
AAATTAATACGACTCACTATAGGGAGACCCAAGCTTGGTACCGAGCTCGGATCTCCCACCATGTACCCTT
ACGACGTGCCCGACTACGCCGGGTACCCTTACGACGTGCCCGACTACGCCGGATCCATGCCCCTCAACGT
TAGCTTCACCAACAGGAACTATGACCTCGACTACGACTCGGTGCAGCCGTATTTCTACTGCGACGAGGAG
GAGAACTTCTACCAGCAGCAGCAGCAGAGCGAGCTGCAGCCCCCGGCGCCCAGCGAGGATATCTGGAAGA
AATTCGAGCTGCTGCCCACCCCGCCCCTGTCCCCTAGCCGCCGCTCCGGGCTCTGCTCGCCCTCCTACGT
TGCGGTCACACCCTTCTCCCTTCGGGGAGACAACGACGGCGGTGGCGGGAGCTTCTCCACGGCCGACCAG
CTGGAGATGGTGACCGAGCTGCTGGGAGGAGACATGGTGAACCAGAGTTTCATCTGCGACCCGGACGACG
AGACCTTCATCAAAAACATCATCATCCAGGACTGTATGTGGAGCGGCTTCTCGGCCGCCGCCAAGCTCGT
CTCAGAGAAGCTGGCCTCCTACCAGGCTGCGCGCAAAGACAGCGGCAGCCCGAACCCCGCCCGCGGCCAC
AGCGTCTGAGAATTCTGCAGATATCCATCACACTGGCGGCCGCTCGAGCATGCATCTAGAGGGCCCTATT
CTATAGTGTCACCTAAATGCTAGAGCTCGCTGATCAGCCTCGACTGTGCCTTCTAGTTGCCAGCCATCTG
TTGTTTGCCCCTCCCCCGTGCCTTCCTTGACCCTGGAAGGTGCCACTCCCACTGTCCTTTCCTAATAAAA
TGAGGAAATTGCATCGCATTGTCTGAGTAGGTGTCATTCTATTCTGGGGGGTGGGGTGGGGCAGGACAGC
AAGGGGGAGGATTGGGAAGACAATAGCAGGCATGCTGGGGATGCGGTGGGCTCTATGGCTTCTGAGGCGG
AAAGAACCAGCTGGGGCTCTAGGGGGTATCCCC
[124 nt withheld, positions 5564-5687]
C
[91 nt withheld, positions 5689-5779]
A
[49 nt withheld, positions 5781-5829]
CCTTTGACGTTGGAGTCCACGTTCTTT
[37 nt withheld, positions 5857-5893]
ACCCTATCTCGGTCTATTCTTTTGATTTATAAGGGATTTTGCCGATTTCGGCCTATTGGTTAAAAAATGA
GCTGATTTAACAAAAATTTAACGCGAATTAATTCTGTGGAAT
Features (pLannotate 1.2.2; 21 found; start..end, strand, type, name):
      1..330     +  promoter       SV40 promoter: SV40 enhancer and early promoter
    397..1188    +  CDS            neo: KKA2_KLEPN - Also known as kan, nptII. Experimental evidence at protein level: Swiss-Prot protein existence level 1. Resistance to kanamycin, neomycin, paromomycin, ribostamycin, butirosin and gentamicin B. From Klebsiella pneumoniae.
   1212..1370    +  CDS            ble (fragment): BLE_KLEPN - Experimental evidence at protein level: Swiss-Prot protein existence level 1. Binding protein with a strong affinity to the bleomycin family of antibiotics. Binds to CL990; an antimitotic-antibiotic compound. From Klebsiella pneumoniae.
   1365..1486    +  polyA_signal   SV40 poly(A) signal: SV40 polyadenylation signal
   1559..1575    -  protein_bind   lac operator: The lac repressor binds to the lac operator to inhibit transcription in E. coli. This inhibition can be relieved by adding lactose or isopropyl-β-D-thiogalactopyranoside (IPTG). lac repressor encoded by lacI
   1583..1613    -  promoter       lac promoter: promoter for the E. coli lac operon
   1628..1649    -  protein_bind   CAP binding site: CAP binding activates transcription in the presence of cAMP. E. coli catabolite activator protein
   1662..1754    -  CDS            lacI (fragment): lac repressor; lacI; The lac repressor binds to the lac operator to inhibit transcription in E. coli. This inhibition can be relieved by adding lactose or isopropyl-β-D-thiogalactopyranoside (IPTG).
   1937..2525    -  rep_origin     ori: high-copy-number ColE1/pMB1/pBR322/pUC origin of replication
   2696..3556    -  CDS            AmpR: β-lactamase; bla; confers resistance to ampicillin, carbenicillin, and related antibiotics
   3557..3661    -  promoter       AmpR promoter: bla
   3720..3772    -  misc_feature   bom (fragment): basis of mobility region from pBR322
   3927..4306    +  enhancer       CMV enhancer: human cytomegalovirus immediate early enhancer
   4307..4510    +  promoter       CMV promoter: human cytomegalovirus (CMV) immediate early promoter
   4506..4539    +  LTR            5' LTR (truncated) (fragment): truncated 5' long terminal repeat (LTR) from HIV-1
   4555..4573    +  promoter       T7 promoter: promoter for bacteriophage T7 RNA polymerase
   4677..5188    +  CDS            c-Myc (fragment): human c-Myc proto-oncogene
   5250..5268    -  promoter       SP6 promoter: promoter for bacteriophage SP6 RNA polymerase
   5294..5518    +  polyA_signal   bGH poly(A) signal: bovine growth hormone polyadenylation signal
   5522..5543    +  promoter       SV40 promoter (fragment): SV40 enhancer and early promoter
   5564..5992    +  rep_origin     f1 ori (sequence partly withheld): f1 bacteriophage origin of replication; arrow indicates direction of (+) strand synthesis
