[The description below was written by a language model from this plasmid's Addgene catalogue record and pLannotate feature annotations shown in this document.]
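Description:
pCDNA3-HA-HA-human CMYC (1-170) is a mammalian expression plasmid of about 6 kb built on the Invitrogen pcDNA3 backbone, encoding an N-terminal fragment of the human MYC proto-oncoprotein (residues 1–170 according to the name) fused to two HA epitope tags at its N terminus. In bacteria it is maintained at high copy through a ColE1/pUC-type origin and selected with ampicillin via the β-lactamase gene. An f1 origin is also present, which permits single-stranded DNA production. For mammalian cells the backbone carries a neomycin phosphotransferase gene driven by the SV40 enhancer/early promoter and terminated by an SV40 polyadenylation signal, which allows G418 selection of stable transfectants.

The expression cassette consists of the human CMV immediate-early enhancer and promoter, followed by a T7 promoter, the MYC coding fragment, an oppositely oriented SP6 promoter, and the bovine growth hormone polyadenylation signal. The annotated c-Myc fragment spans roughly 510 nt, consistent with a 170-residue truncation. The HA tags are not annotated separately in the feature table, but there is an unannotated stretch between the T7 promoter and the MYC sequence where they presumably lie. The cloning sites used are not recorded. Small annotated fragments such as the lac promoter/operator, lacI, ble, bom and a short HIV-1 LTR match are backbone remnants or incidental similarity hits rather than functional parts of the design.

The stated purpose is mammalian expression of MYC. As an HA-tagged truncation, it is the kind of deletion construct used to map protein interaction regions by immunoprecipitation or immunoblotting. The associated publication concerns RUNX3 disruption of the MYC/MAX complex and recruitment of the GSK3β–FBXW7 pathway.
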