Addgene plasmid #203426: pCDNA3-HA-HA-human CMYC (1-170)
Purpose: Mammalian expression of MYC
Depositing lab: Yoshiaki Ito. Publication: RUNX3 inactivates oncogenic MYC through disruption of MYC/MAX complex and subsequent recruitment of GSK3beta-FBXW7 cascade. Oei V, Chuang LSH, Matsuo J, Srivastava S, Teh M, Ito Y. Commun Biol. 2023 Jul 3;6(1):689. doi: 10.1038/s42003-023-05037-0. PubMed 37400551.
Backbone
  Vector backbone: pcDNA3
  Backbone manufacturer: Invitrogen
  Vector type: Mammalian Expression
Growth in bacteria
  Bacterial resistance: Ampicillin, 100 μg/mL
  Growth temperature: 37°C
  Growth strain: DH5alpha
  Copy number: High Copy
Gene/Insert
  Gene/Insert name: MYC
  Species: H. sapiens (human)
  Entrez Gene: MYC (a.k.a. MRTL, MYCC, bHLHe39, c-Myc)
  Tag / fusion protein: 2 x HA (N terminal on insert)
  Cloning method: Restriction Enzyme; 5′ cloning site Unknown (unknown if destroyed)
  Sequencing primers: 5′ CMV-F; 3′ BGHrev
Terms and licenses: Academic/Nonprofit Terms; Industry Terms: Not Available to Industry
How to cite: pCDNA3-HA-HA-human CMYC (1-170) was a gift from Yoshiaki Ito (Addgene plasmid # 203426 ; http://n2t.net/addgene:203426 ; RRID:Addgene_203426)
